Addgene plasmid #178450: pFUW-TetO-IRF5
Purpose: doxycycline-inducible expression of Human IRF5 in mammalian cells
Depositing lab: Filipe Pereira. Depositing organization: Center for Neuroscience and Cell Biology, University of Coimbra. Publication: Single-cell transcriptional profiling informs efficient reprogramming of human somatic cells to cross-presenting dendritic cells. Rosa FF, Pires CF, Kurochkin I, Halitzki E, Zahan T, Arh N, Zimmermannova O, Ferreira AG, Li H, Karlsson S, Scheding S, Pereira CF. Sci Immunol. 2022 Mar 4;7(69):eabg5539. doi: 10.1126/sciimmunol.abg5539. Epub 2022 Mar 4. PubMed 35245086.
Backbone
  Vector backbone: pFUW-TetO
  Vector type: Mammalian Expression, Lentiviral
Growth in bacteria
  Bacterial resistance: Ampicillin, 100 μg/mL
  Growth temperature: 37°C
  Growth strain: NEB Stable
  Copy number: High Copy
Gene/Insert
  Gene/Insert name: IRF5
  Species: H. sapiens (human)
  Insert size (bp): 1497
  GenBank ID: NM_032643.4
  Entrez Gene: IRF5 (a.k.a. SLEB10)
  Promoter: CMV
  Cloning method: Restriction Enzyme; 5′ cloning site XbaI (unknown if destroyed); 3′ cloning site BstBI (unknown if destroyed)
  Sequencing primers: 5′ TCCACGCTGTTTTGACCTCC
Terms and licenses: Academic/Nonprofit Terms; Industry Terms: Not Available to Industry
How to cite: pFUW-TetO-IRF5 was a gift from Filipe Pereira (Addgene plasmid # 178450 ; http://n2t.net/addgene:178450 ; RRID:Addgene_178450)
