[The description below was written by a language model from this plasmid's Addgene catalogue record and pLannotate feature annotations shown in this document.]
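Description:
pFUW-TetO-IRF5 is a lentiviral transfer plasmid of about 9.9 kb, built on the pFUW-TetO backbone, for doxycycline-inducible expression of human IRF5 in mammalian cells. It is propagated in E. coli from a high-copy ColE1/pUC-type origin under ampicillin selection (AmpR), and an f1 origin is also present. The backbone additionally carries an SV40 promoter/EM7 promoter–BleoR cassette with an SV40 poly(A) signal. This cassette lies outside the LTR-flanked viral region, so it would not be transferred with the packaged genome.

The viral genome is transcribed in packaging cells from a CMV enhancer/promoter fused to a truncated HIV-1 5' LTR. This is followed by the Ψ packaging signal with a gag fragment, the Rev response element for Rev-dependent nuclear export, and the cPPT/CTS. The expression cassette consists of a tetracycline response element with seven tetO copies joined to a minimal CMV promoter, which is presumably what the catalogue's "CMV" promoter entry refers to. It drives the roughly 1.5 kb IRF5 coding sequence, cloned between XbaI and BstBI sites; no epitope tag or reporter is annotated. A WPRE downstream of the insert enhances transcript expression, and the cassette ends in a truncated 3' LTR followed by a bGH poly(A) signal. Induction requires a tetracycline-controlled transactivator supplied separately, since none is encoded here.

IRF5 is an interferon regulatory factor that activates type I interferon and inflammatory cytokine genes downstream of endosomal Toll-like receptors. The associated publication concerns reprogramming human somatic cells into cross-presenting dendritic cells, which suggests use of this vector for transcription-factor-mediated cell fate conversion.
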