Features (pLannotate 1.2.2; 32 found; start..end, strand, type, name):
     20..290     +  protein_bind   tetracycline response element: contains seven copies of the tetracycline operator tetO tetracycline repressor TetR
    301..318     +  misc_feature   MCS (fragment): pUC18/19 multiple cloning site
    323..361     +  promoter       minimal CMV promoter: human cytomegalovirus (CMV) immediate early promoter
    473..1966    +  CDS            IRF5: IRF5_HUMAN - Experimental evidence at protein level: Swiss-Prot protein existence level 1. Transcription factor that plays a critical role in innate immunity by activating expression of type I interferon (IFN) IFNA and INFB and inflammatory cytokines downstream of endolysosomal toll-like receptors TLR7, TLR8 and TLR9 (PubMed:11303025, PubMed:15695821, PubMed:22412986, PubMed:25326418, PubMed:32433612). Regulates the transcription of type I IFN genes (IFN-alpha and IFN-beta) and IFN- stimulated genes (ISG) by binding to an interferon-stimulated response element (ISRE) in their promoters (By sim
   1976..1994    +  misc_feature   MCS (fragment): pBluescript multiple cloning site
   1994..2582    +  misc_feature   WPRE: woodchuck hepatitis virus posttranscriptional regulatory element
   2519..3100    +  CDS            nef (fragment): NEF_HV1H2 - Experimental evidence at protein level: Swiss-Prot protein existence level 1. Extracellular Nef protein targets CD4(+) T-lymphocytes for apoptosis by interacting with CXCR4 surface receptors. From Human immunodeficiency virus type 1 group M subtype B (isolate HXB2) (HIV-1).
   3107..3287    +  LTR            5' LTR (truncated): truncated 5' long terminal repeat (LTR) from HIV-1
   3319..3543    +  polyA_signal   bGH poly(A) signal: bovine growth hormone polyadenylation signal
   3547..3568    +  promoter       SV40 promoter (fragment): SV40 enhancer and early promoter
   3589..4017    +  rep_origin     f1 ori (sequence partly withheld): f1 bacteriophage origin of replication; arrow indicates direction of (+) strand synthesis
   4031..4360    +  promoter       SV40 promoter: SV40 enhancer and early promoter
   4408..4455    +  promoter       EM7 promoter: synthetic bacterial promoter&nbsp
   4474..4848    +  CDS            BleoR: antibiotic-binding protein; Sh ble from Streptoalloteichus hindustanus; confers resistance to bleomycin, phleomycin, and Zeocin™
   4858..4983    +  CDS            ble (fragment): BLE_KLEPN - Experimental evidence at protein level: Swiss-Prot protein existence level 1. Binding protein with a strong affinity to the bleomycin family of antibiotics. Binds to CL990; an antimitotic-antibiotic compound. From Klebsiella pneumoniae.
   4978..5099    +  polyA_signal   SV40 poly(A) signal: SV40 polyadenylation signal
   5172..5188    -  protein_bind   lac operator: The lac repressor binds to the lac operator to inhibit transcription in E. coli. This inhibition can be relieved by adding lactose or isopropyl-β-D-thiogalactopyranoside (IPTG). lac repressor encoded by lacI
   5196..5226    -  promoter       lac promoter: promoter for the E. coli lac operon
   5241..5262    -  protein_bind   CAP binding site: CAP binding activates transcription in the presence of cAMP. E. coli catabolite activator protein
   5275..5367    -  CDS            lacI (fragment): lac repressor; lacI; The lac repressor binds to the lac operator to inhibit transcription in E. coli. This inhibition can be relieved by adding lactose or isopropyl-β-D-thiogalactopyranoside (IPTG).
   5550..6138    -  rep_origin     ori: high-copy-number ColE1/pMB1/pBR322/pUC origin of replication
   6309..7169    -  CDS            AmpR: β-lactamase; bla; confers resistance to ampicillin, carbenicillin, and related antibiotics
   7170..7274    -  promoter       AmpR promoter: bla
   7333..7385    -  misc_feature   bom (fragment): basis of mobility region from pBR322
   7540..7919    +  enhancer       CMV enhancer: human cytomegalovirus immediate early enhancer
   7920..8119    +  promoter       CMV promoter: human cytomegalovirus (CMV) immediate early promoter
   8137..8317    +  LTR            5' LTR (truncated): truncated 5' long terminal repeat (LTR) from HIV-1
   8364..8489    +  misc_feature   HIV-1 Ψ: packaging signal of human immunodeficiency virus type 1
   8473..8836    +  CDS            HIV-1 gag (fragment): gag protein from human immunodeficiency virus 1; gag
   8982..9215    +  misc_feature   RRE: The Rev response element (RRE) of HIV-1 allows for Rev-dependent mRNA export from the nucleus to the cytoplasm.
   9592..9692    +  CDS            Rev (fragment): human immunodeficiency virus 1 (HIV-1) Rev protein; rev; enhances nuclear export of unspliced and incompletely spliced viral mRNAs
   9742..9859    +  misc_feature   cPPT/CTS: central polypurine tract and central termination sequence of HIV-1
>Addgene plasmid #178450 | pFUW-TetO-IRF5 | addgene full sequence | sequence record 352072 | Addgene NGS Result
TAGATCTCGAGTTTACCACTCCCTATCAGTGATAGAGAAAAGTGAAAGTCGAGTTTACCACTCCCTATCA
GTGATAGAGAAAAGTGAAAGTCGAGTTTACCACTCCCTATCAGTGATAGAGAAAAGTGAAAGTCGAGTTT
ACCACTCCCTATCAGTGATAGAGAAAAGTGAAAGTCGAGTTTACCACTCCCTATCAGTGATAGAGAAAAG
TGAAAGTCGAGTTTACCACTCCCTATCAGTGATAGAGAAAAGTGAAAGTCGAGTTTACCACTCCCTATCA
GTGATAGAGAAAAGTGAAAGTCGAGCTCGGTACCCGGGTCGAGGTAGGCGTGTACGGTGGGAGGCCTATA
TAAGCAGAGCTCGTTTAGTGAACCGTCAGATCGCCTGGAGACGCCATCCACGCTGTTTTGACCTCCATAG
AAGACACCGGGACCGATCCAGCCTCCGCGGCCCCGAATTCACCGGTTCTAGAATGAACCAGTCCATCCCA
GTGGCTCCCACCCCACCCCGCCGCGTGCGGCTGAAGCCCTGGCTGGTGGCCCAGGTGAACAGCTGCCAGT
ACCCAGGGCTTCAATGGGTCAACGGGGAAAAGAAATTATTCTGCATCCCCTGGAGGCATGCCACAAGGCA
TGGTCCCAGCCAGGACGGAGATAACACCATCTTCAAGGCCTGGGCCAAGGAGACAGGGAAATACACCGAA
GGCGTGGATGAAGCCGATCCGGCCAAGTGGAAGGCCAACCTGCGCTGTGCCCTTAACAAGAGCCGGGACT
TCCGCCTCATCTACGACGGGCCCCGGGACATGCCACCTCAGCCCTACAAGATCTACGAGGTCTGCTCCAA
TGGCCCTGCTCCCACAGACTCCCAGCCCCCTGAGGATTACTCTTTTGGTGCAGGAGAGGAGGAGGAAGAA
GAGGAAGAGCTGCAGAGGATGTTGCCAAGCCTGAGCCTCACAGAGGATGTCAAGTGGCCGCCCACTCTGC
AGCCGCCCACTCTGCGGCCGCCTACTCTGCAGCCGCCCACTCTGCAGCCGCCCGTGGTGCTGGGTCCCCC
TGCTCCAGACCCCAGCCCCCTGGCTCCTCCCCCTGGCAACCCTGCTGGCTTCAGGGAGCTTCTCTCTGAG
GTCCTGGAGCCTGGGCCCCTGCCTGCCAGCCTGCCCCCTGCAGGCGAACAGCTCCTGCCAGACCTGCTGA
TCAGCCCCCACATGCTGCCTCTGACCGACCTGGAGATCAAGTTTCAGTACCGGGGGCGGCCACCCCGGGC
CCTCACCATCAGCAACCCCCATGGCTGCCGGCTCTTCTACAGCCAGCTGGAGGCCACCCAGGAGCAGGTG
GAACTCTTCGGCCCCATAAGCCTGGAGCAAGTGCGCTTCCCCAGCCCTGAGGACATCCCCAGTGACAAGC
AGCGCTTCTACACGAACCAGCTGCTGGATGTCCTGGACCGCGGGCTCATCCTCCAGCTACAGGGCCAGGA
CCTTTATGCCATCCGCCTGTGTCAGTGCAAGGTGTTCTGGAGCGGGCCTTGTGCCTCAGCCCATGACTCA
TGCCCCAACCCCATCCAGCGGGAGGTCAAGACCAAGCTTTTCAGCCTGGAGCATTTTCTCAATGAGCTCA
TCCTGTTCCAAAAGGGCCAGACCAACACCCCACCACCCTTCGAGATCTTCTTCTGCTTTGGGGAAGAATG
GCCTGACCGCAAACCCCGAGAGAAGAAGCTCATTACTGTACAGGTGGTGCCTGTAGCAGCTCGACTGCTG
CTGGAGATGTTCTCAGGGGAGCTATCTTGGTCAGCTGATAGTATCCGGCTACAGATCTCAAACCCAGACC
TCAAAGACCGCATGGTGGAGCAATTCAAGGAGCTCCATCACATCTGGCAGTCCCAGCAGCGGTTGCAGCC
TGTGGCCCAGGCCCCTCCTGGAGCAGGCCTTGGTGTTGGCCAGGGGCCCTGGCCTATGCACCCAGCTGGC
ATGCAATAATTCGAAGATATCAAGCTTATCGATAATCAACCTCTGGATTACAAAATTTGTGAAAGATTGA
CTGGTATTCTTAACTATGTTGCTCCTTTTACGCTATGTGGATACGCTGCTTTAATGCCTTTGTATCATGC
TATTGCTTCCCGTATGGCTTTCATTTTCTCCTCCTTGTATAAATCCTGGTTGCTGTCTCTTTATGAGGAG
TTGTGGCCCGTTGTCAGGCAACGTGGCGTGGTGTGCACTGTGTTTGCTGACGCAACCCCCACTGGTTGGG
GCATTGCCACCACCTGTCAGCTCCTTTCCGGGACTTTCGCTTTCCCCCTCCCTATTGCCACGGCGGAACT
CATCGCCGCCTGCCTTGCCCGCTGCTGGACAGGGGCTCGGCTGTTGGGCACTGACAATTCCGTGGTGTTG
TCGGGGAAATCATCGTCCTTTCCTTGGCTGCTCGCCTGTGTTGCCACCTGGATTCTGCGCGGGACGTCCT
TCTGCTACGTCCCTTCGGCCCTCAATCCAGCGGACCTTCCTTCCCGCGGCCTGCTGCCGGCTCTGCGGCC
TCTTCCGCGTCTTCGCCTTCGCCCTCAGACGAGTCGGATCTCCCTTTGGGCCGCCTCCCCGCATCGATAC
CGTCGACCTCGAGACCTAGAAAAACATGGAGCAATCACAAGTAGCAATACAGCAGCTACCAATGCTGATT
GTGCCTGGCTAGAAGCACAAGAGGAGGAGGAGGTGGGTTTTCCAGTCACACCTCAGGTACCTTTAAGACC
AATGACTTACAAGGCAGCTGTAGATCTTAGCCACTTTTTAAAAGAAAAGGGGGGACTGGAAGGGCTAATT
CACTCCCAACGAAGACAAGATATCCTTGATCTGTGGATCTACCACACACAAGGCTACTTCCCTGATTGGC
AGAACTACACACCAGGGCCAGGGATCAGATATCCACTGACCTTTGGATGGTGCTACAAGCTAGTACCAGT
TGAGCAAGAGAAGGTAGAAGAAGCCAATGAAGGAGAGAACACCCGCTTGTTACACCCTGTGAGCCTGCAT
GGGATGGATGACCCGGAGAGAGAAGTATTAGAGTGGAGGTTTGACAGCCGCCTAGCATTTCATCACATGG
CCCGAGAGCTGCATCCGGACTGTACTGGGTCTCTCTGGTTAGACCAGATCTGAGCCTGGGAGCTCTCTGG
CTAACTAGGGAACCCACTGCTTAAGCCTCAATAAAGCTTGCCTTGAGTGCTTCAAGTAGTGTGTGCCCGT
CTGTTGTGTGACTCTGGTAACTAGAGATCCCTCAGACCCTTTTAGTCAGTGTGGAAAATCTCTAGCAGGG
CCCGTTTAAACCCGCTGATCAGCCTCGACTGTGCCTTCTAGTTGCCAGCCATCTGTTGTTTGCCCCTCCC
CCGTGCCTTCCTTGACCCTGGAAGGTGCCACTCCCACTGTCCTTTCCTAATAAAATGAGGAAATTGCATC
GCATTGTCTGAGTAGGTGTCATTCTATTCTGGGGGGTGGGGTGGGGCAGGACAGCAAGGGGGAGGATTGG
GAAGACAATAGCAGGCATGCTGGGGATGCGGTGGGCTCTATGGCTTCTGAGGCGGAAAGAACCAGCTGGG
GCTCTAGGGGGTATCCCC
[124 nt withheld, positions 3589-3712]
C
[91 nt withheld, positions 3714-3804]
A
[49 nt withheld, positions 3806-3854]
CCTTTGACGTTGGAGTCCACGTTCTTT
[37 nt withheld, positions 3882-3918]
ACCCTATCTCGGTCTATTCTTTTGATTTATAAGGGATTTTGCCGATTTCGGCCTATTGGTTAAAAAATGA
GCTGATTTAACAAAAATTTAACGCGAATTAATTCTGTGGAATGTGTGTCAGTTAGGGTGTGGAAAGTCCC
CAGGCTCCCCAGCAGGCAGAAGTATGCAAAGCATGCATCTCAATTAGTCAGCAACCAGGTGTGGAAAGTC
CCCAGGCTCCCCAGCAGGCAGAAGTATGCAAAGCATGCATCTCAATTAGTCAGCAACCATAGTCCCGCCC
CTAACTCCGCCCATCCCGCCCCTAACTCCGCCCAGTTCCGCCCATTCTCCGCCCCATGGCTGACTAATTT
TTTTTATTTATGCAGAGGCCGAGGCCGCCTCTGCCTCTGAGCTATTCCAGAAGTAGTGAGGAGGCTTTTT
TGGAGGCCTAGGCTTTTGCAAAAAGCTCCCGGGAGCTTGTATATCCATTTTCGGATCTGATCAGCACGTG
TTGACAATTAATCATCGGCATAGTATATCGGCATAGTATAATACGACAAGGTGAGGAACTAAACCATGGC
CAAGTTGACCAGTGCCGTTCCGGTGCTCACCGCGCGCGACGTCGCCGGAGCGGTCGAGTTCTGGACCGAC
CGGCTCGGGTTCTCCCGGGACTTCGTGGAGGACGACTTCGCCGGTGTGGTCCGGGACGACGTGACCCTGT
TCATCAGCGCGGTCCAGGACCAGGTGGTGCCGGACAACACCCTGGCCTGGGTGTGGGTGCGCGGCCTGGA
CGAGCTGTACGCCGAGTGGTCGGAGGTCGTGTCCACGAACTTCCGGGACGCCTCCGGGCCGGCCATGACC
GAGATCGGCGAGCAGCCGTGGGGGCGGGAGTTCGCCCTGCGCGACCCGGCCGGCAACTGCGTGCACTTCG
TGGCCGAGGAGCAGGACTGACACGTGCTACGAGATTTCGATTCCACCGCCGCCTTCTATGAAAGGTTGGG
CTTCGGAATCGTTTTCCGGGACGCCGGCTGGATGATCCTCCAGCGCGGGGATCTCATGCTGGAGTTCTTC
GCCCACCCCAACTTGTTTATTGCAGCTTATAATGGTTACAAATAAAGCAATAGCATCACAAATTTCACAA
ATAAAGCATTTTTTTCACTGCATTCTAGTTGTGGTTTGTCCAAACTCATCAATGTATCTTATCATGTCTG
TATACCGTCGACCTCTAGCTAGAGCTTGGCGTAATCATGGTCATAGCTGTTTCCTGTGTGAAATTGTTAT
CCGCTCACAATTCCACACAACATACGAGCCGGAAGCATAAAGTGTAAAGCCTGGGGTGCCTAATGAGTGA
GCTAACTCACATTAATTGCGTTGCGCTCACTGCCCGCTTTCCAGTCGGGAAACCTGTCGTGCCAGCTGCA
TTAATGAATCGGCCAACGCGCGGGGAGAGGCGGTTTGCGTATTGGGCGCTCTTCCGCTTCCTCGCTCACT
GACTCGCTGCGCTCGGTCGTTCGGCTGCGGCGAGCGGTATCAGCTCACTCAAAGGCGGTAATACGGTTAT
CCACAGAATCAGGGGATAACGCAGGAAAGAACATGTGAGCAAAAGGCCAGCAAAAGGCCAGGAACCGTAA
AAAGGCCGCGTTGCTGGCGTTTTTCCATAGGCTCCGCCCCCCTGACGAGCATCACAAAAATCGACGCTCA
AGTCAGAGGTGGCGAAACCCGACAGGACTATAAAGATACCAGGCGTTTCCCCCTGGAAGCTCCCTCGTGC
GCTCTCCTGTTCCGACCCTGCCGCTTACCGGATACCTGTCCGCCTTTCTCCCTTCGGGAAGCGTGGCGCT
TTCTCATAGCTCACGCTGTAGGTATCTCAGTTCGGTGTAGGTCGTTCGCTCCAAGCTGGGCTGTGTGCAC
GAACCCCCCGTTCAGCCCGACCGCTGCGCCTTATCCGGTAACTATCGTCTTGAGTCCAACCCGGTAAGAC
ACGACTTATCGCCACTGGCAGCAGCCACTGGTAACAGGATTAGCAGAGCGAGGTATGTAGGCGGTGCTAC
AGAGTTCTTGAAGTGGTGGCCTAACTACGGCTACACTAGAAGAACAGTATTTGGTATCTGCGCTCTGCTG
AAGCCAGTTACCTTCGGAAAAAGAGTTGGTAGCTCTTGATCCGGCAAACAAACCACCGCTGGTAGCGGTG
GTTTTTTTGTTTGCAAGCAGCAGATTACGCGCAGAAAAAAAGGATCTCAAGAAGATCCTTTGATCTTTTC
TACGGGGTCTGACGCTCAGTGGAACGAAAACTCACGTTAAGGGATTTTGGTCATGAGATTATCAAAAAGG
ATCTTCACCTAGATCCTTTTAAATTAAAAATGAAGTTTTAAATCAATCTAAAGTATATATGAGTAAACTT
GGTCTGACAGTTACCAATGCTTAATCAGTGAGGCACCTATCTCAGCGATCTGTCTATTTCGTTCATCCAT
AGTTGCCTGACTCCCCGTCGTGTAGATAACTACGATACGGGAGGGCTTACCATCTGGCCCCAGTGCTGCA
ATGATACCGCGAGACCCACGCTCACCGGCTCCAGATTTATCAGCAATAAACCAGCCAGCCGGAAGGGCCG
AGCGCAGAAGTGGTCCTGCAACTTTATCCGCCTCCATCCAGTCTATTAATTGTTGCCGGGAAGCTAGAGT
AAGTAGTTCGCCAGTTAATAGTTTGCGCAACGTTGTTGCCATTGCTACAGGCATCGTGGTGTCACGCTCG
TCGTTTGGTATGGCTTCATTCAGCTCCGGTTCCCAACGATCAAGGCGAGTTACATGATCCCCCATGTTGT
GCAAAAAAGCGGTTAGCTCCTTCGGTCCTCCGATCGTTGTCAGAAGTAAGTTGGCCGCAGTGTTATCACT
CATGGTTATGGCAGCACTGCATAATTCTCTTACTGTCATGCCATCCGTAAGATGCTTTTCTGTGACTGGT
GAGTACTCAACCAAGTCATTCTGAGAATAGTGTATGCGGCGACCGAGTTGCTCTTGCCCGGCGTCAATAC
GGGATAATACCGCGCCACATAGCAGAACTTTAAAAGTGCTCATCATTGGAAAACGTTCTTCGGGGCGAAA
ACTCTCAAGGATCTTACCGCTGTTGAGATCCAGTTCGATGTAACCCACTCGTGCACCCAACTGATCTTCA
GCATCTTTTACTTTCACCAGCGTTTCTGGGTGAGCAAAAACAGGAAGGCAAAATGCCGCAAAAAAGGGAA
TAAGGGCGACACGGAAATGTTGAATACTCATACTCTTCCTTTTTCAATATTATTGAAGCATTTATCAGGG
TTATTGTCTCATGAGCGGATACATATTTGAATGTATTTAGAAAAATAAACAAATAGGGGTTCCGCGCACA
TTTCCCCGAAAAGTGCCACCTGACGTCGACGGATCGGGAGATCTCCCGATCCCCTATGGTGCACTCTCAG
TACAATCTGCTCTGATGCCGCATAGTTAAGCCAGTATCTGCTCCCTGCTTGTGTGTTGGAGGTCGCTGAG
TAGTGCGCGAGCAAAATTTAAGCTACAACAAGGCAAGGCTTGACCGACAATTGCATGAAGAATCTGCTTA
GGGTTAGGCGTTTTGCGCTGCTTCGCGATGTACGGGCCAGATATACGCGTTGACATTGATTATTGACTAG
TTATTAATAGTAATCAATTACGGGGTCATTAGTTCATAGCCCATATATGGAGTTCCGCGTTACATAACTT
ACGGTAAATGGCCCGCCTGGCTGACCGCCCAACGACCCCCGCCCATTGACGTCAATAATGACGTATGTTC
CCATAGTAACGCCAATAGGGACTTTCCATTGACGTCAATGGGTGGAGTATTTACGGTAAACTGCCCACTT
GGCAGTACATCAAGTGTATCATATGCCAAGTACGCCCCCTATTGACGTCAATGACGGTAAATGGCCCGCC
TGGCATTATGCCCAGTACATGACCTTATGGGACTTTCCTACTTGGCAGTACATCTACGTATTAGTCATCG
CTATTACCATGGTGATGCGGTTTTGGCAGTACATCAATGGGCGTGGATAGCGGTTTGACTCACGGGGATT
TCCAAGTCTCCACCCCATTGACGTCAATGGGAGTTTGTTTTGGCACCAAAATCAACGGGACTTTCCAAAA
TGTCGTAACAACTCCGCCCCATTGACGCAAATGGGCGGTAGGCGTGTACGGTGGGAGGTCTATATAAGCA
GCGCGTTTTGCCTGTACTGGGTCTCTCTGGTTAGACCAGATCTGAGCCTGGGAGCTCTCTGGCTAACTAG
GGAACCCACTGCTTAAGCCTCAATAAAGCTTGCCTTGAGTGCTTCAAGTAGTGTGTGCCCGTCTGTTGTG
TGACTCTGGTAACTAGAGATCCCTCAGACCCTTTTAGTCAGTGTGGAAAATCTCTAGCAGTGGCGCCCGA
ACAGGGACTTGAAAGCGAAAGGGAAACCAGAGGAGCTCTCTCGACGCAGGACTCGGCTTGCTGAAGCGCG
CACGGCAAGAGGCGAGGGGCGGCGACTGGTGAGTACGCCAAAAATTTTGACTAGCGGAGGCTAGAAGGAG
AGAGATGGGTGCGAGAGCGTCAGTATTAAGCGGGGGAGAATTAGATCGCGATGGGAAAAAATTCGGTTAA
GGCCAGGGGGAAAGAAAAAATATAAATTAAAACATATAGTATGGGCAAGCAGGGAGCTAGAACGATTCGC
AGTTAATCCTGGCCTGTTAGAAACATCAGAAGGCTGTAGACAAATACTGGGACAGCTACAACCATCCCTT
CAGACAGGATCAGAAGAACTTAGATCATTATATAATACAGTAGCAACCCTCTATTGTGTGCATCAAAGGA
TAGAGATAAAAGACACCAAGGAAGCTTTAGACAAGATAGAGGAAGAGCAAAACAAAAGTAAGACCACCGC
ACAGCAAGCGGCCGCTGATCTTCAGACCTGGAGGAGGAGATATGAGGGACAATTGGAGAAGTGAATTATA
TAAATATAAAGTAGTAAAAATTGAACCATTAGGAGTAGCACCCACCAAGGCAAAGAGAAGAGTGGTGCAG
AGAGAAAAAAGAGCAGTGGGAATAGGAGCTTTGTTCCTTGGGTTCTTGGGAGCAGCAGGAAGCACTATGG
GCGCAGCGTCAATGACGCTGACGGTACAGGCCAGACAATTATTGTCTGGTATAGTGCAGCAGCAGAACAA
TTTGCTGAGGGCTATTGAGGCGCAACAGCATCTGTTGCAACTCACAGTCTGGGGCATCAAGCAGCTCCAG
GCAAGAATCCTGGCTGTGGAAAGATACCTAAAGGATCAACAGCTCCTGGGGATTTGGGGTTGCTCTGGAA
AACTCATTTGCACCACTGCTGTGCCTTGGAATGCTAGTTGGAGTAATAAATCTCTGGAACAGATTTGGAA
TCACACGACCTGGATGGAGTGGGACAGAGAAATTAACAATTACACAAGCTTAATACACTCCTTAATTGAA
GAATCGCAAAACCAGCAAGAAAAGAATGAACAAGAATTATTGGAATTAGATAAATGGGCAAGTTTGTGGA
ATTGGTTTAACATAACAAATTGGCTGTGGTATATAAAATTATTCATAATGATAGTAGGAGGCTTGGTAGG
TTTAAGAATAGTTTTTGCTGTACTTTCTATAGTGAATAGAGTTAGGCAGGGATATTCACCATTATCGTTT
CAGACCCACCTCCCAACCCCGAGGGGACCCGACAGGCCCGAAGGAATAGAAGAAGAAGGTGGAGAGAGAG
ACAGAGACAGATCCATTCGATTAGTGAACGGATCGGCACTGCGTGCGCCAATTCTGCAGACAAATGGCAG
TATTCATCCACAATTTTAAAAGAAAAGGGGGGATTGGGGGGTACAGTGCAGGGGAAAGAATAGTAGACAT
AATAGCAACAGACATACAAACTAAAGAATTACAAAAACAAATTACAAAAATTCAAAATTTTCGGGTTTAT
TACAGGGACAGCAGAGATCCAGTTTGGT
